>Addgene plasmid #67707 | p3E-2a-tdTomato | depositor full sequence | sequence record 117329 | Full plasmid sequence
CTTTCCTGCGTTATCCCCTGATTCTGTGGATAACCGTATTACCGCCTTTGAGTGAGCTGATACCGCTCGC
CGCAGCCGAACGACCGAGCGCAGCGAGTCAGTGAGCGAGGAAGCGGAAGAGCGCCCAATACGCAAACCGC
CTCTCCCCGCGCGTTGGCCGATTCATTAATGCAGCTGGCACGACAGGTTTCCCGACTGGAAAGCGGGCAG
TGAGCGCAACGCAATTAATACGCGTACCGCTAGCCAGGAAGAGTTTGTAGAAACGCAAAAAGGCCATCCG
TCAGGATGGCCTTCTGCTTAGTTTGATGCCTGGCAGTTTATGGCGGGCGTCCTGCCCGCCACCCTCCGGG
CCGTTGCTTCACAACGTTCAAATCCGCTCCCGGCGGATTTGTCCTACTCAGGAGAGCGTTCACCGACAAA
CAACAGATAAAACGAAAGGCCCAGTCTTCCGACTGAGCCTTTCGTTTTATTTGATGCCTGGCAGTTCCCT
ACTCTCGCGTTAACGCTAGCATGGATGTTTTCCCAGTCACGACGTTGTAAAACGACGGCCAGTCTTAAGC
TCGGGCCCTGCAGCTCTAGAGCTCGAATTCTACAGGTCACTAATACCATCTAAGTAGTTGATTCATAGTG
ACTGCATATGTTGTGTTTTACAGTATTATGTAGTCTGTTTTTTATGCAAAATCTAATTTAATATATTGAT
ATTTATATCATTTTACGTTTCTCGTTCAACTTTCTTGTACAAAGTGGACGGATCCGGAGCCACGAACTTC
TCTCTGTTAAAGCAAGCAGGAGACGTGGAAGAAAACCCCGGTCCTATGGTGAGCAAGGGCGAGGAGGTCA
TCAAAGAGTTCATGCGCTTCAAGGTGCGCATGGAGGGCTCCATGAACGGCCACGAGTTCGAGATCGAGGG
CGAGGGCGAGGGCCGCCCCTACGAGGGCACCCAGACCGCCAAGCTGAAGGTGACCAAGGGCGGCCCCCTG
CCCTTCGCCTGGGACATCCTGTCCCCCCAGTTCATGTACGGCTCCAAGGCGTACGTGAAGCACCCCGCCG
ACATCCCCGATTACAAGAAGCTGTCCTTCCCCGAGGGCTTCAAGTGGGAGCGCGTGATGAACTTCGAGGA
CGGCGGTCTGGTGACCGTGACCCAGGACTCCTCCCTGCAGGACGGCACGCTGATCTACAAGGTGAAGATG
CGCGGCACCAACTTCCCCCCCGACGGCCCCGTAATGCAGAAGAAGACCATGGGCTGGGAGGCCTCCACCG
AGCGCCTGTACCCCCGCGACGGCGTGCTGAAGGGCGAGATCCACCAGGCCCTGAAGCTGAAGGACGGCAG
CCACTACCTGGTGGAGTTCAAGACCATCTACATGGCCAAGAAGCCCGTGCAACTGCCCGGCTACTACTAC
GTGGACACCAAGCTGGACATCACCTCCCACAACGAGGACTACACCATCGTGGAACAGTACGAGCGCTCCG
AGGGCCGCCACCACCTGTTCCTGGGGCATGGCACCGGCAGCACCGGCAGCGGCAGCTCCGGCACCGCCTC
CTCCGAGGACAACAACATGGCCGTCATCAAAGAGTTCATGCGCTTCAAGGTGCGCATGGAGGGCTCCATG
AACGGCCACGAGTTCGAGATCGAGGGCGAGGGCGAGGGCCGCCCCTACGAGGGCACCCAGACCGCCAAGC
TGAAGGTGACCAAGGGCGGCCCCCTGCCCTTCGCCTGGGACATCCTGTCCCCCCAGTTCATGTACGGCTC
CAAGGCGTACGTGAAGCACCCCGCCGACATCCCCGATTACAAGAAGCTGTCCTTCCCCGAGGGCTTCAAG
TGGGAGCGCGTGATGAACTTCGAGGACGGCGGTCTGGTGACCGTGACCCAGGACTCCTCCCTGCAGGACG
GCACGCTGATCTACAAGGTGAAGATGCGCGGCACCAACTTCCCCCCCGACGGCCCCGTAATGCAGAAGAA
GACCATGGGCTGGGAGGCCTCCACCGAGCGCCTGTACCCCCGCGACGGCGTGCTGAAGGGCGAGATCCAC
CAGGCCCTGAAGCTGAAGGACGGCGGCCACTACCTGGTGGAGTTCAAGACCATCTACATGGCCAAGAAGC
CCGTGCAACTGCCCGGCTACTACTACGTGGACACCAAGCTGGACATCACCTCCCACAACGAGGACTACAC
CATCGTGGAACAGTACGAGCGCTCCGAGGGCCGCCACCACCTGTTCCTGTACGGCATGGACGAGCTGTAC
AAGTAACCAACTTTATTATACAAAGTTGGCATTATAAAAAAGCATTGCTTATCAATTTGTTGCAACGAAC
AGGTCACTATCAGTCAAAATAAAATCATTATTTGGAGCTCCATGGTAGCGTTAACGCGGCCGCGATATCC
CCTATAGTGAGTCGTATTACATGGTCATAGCTGTTTCCTGGCAGCTCTGGCCCGTGTCTCAAAATCTCTG
ATGTTACATTGCACAAGATAAAAATATATCATCATGAACAATAAAACTGTCTGCTTACATAAACAGTAAT
ACAAGGGGTGTTATGAGCCATATTCAACGGGAAACGTCGAGGCCGCGATTAAATTCCAACATGGATGCTG
ATTTATATGGGTATAAATGGGCTCGCGATAATGTCGGGCAATCAGGTGCGACAATCTATCGCTTGTATGG
GAAGCCCGATGCGCCAGAGTTGTTTCTGAAACATGGCAAAGGTAGCGTTGCCAATGATGTTACAGATGAG
ATGGTCAGACTAAACTGGCTGACGGAATTTATGCCTCTTCCGACCATCAAGCATTTTATCCGTACTCCTG
ATGATGCATGGTTACTCACCACTGCGATCCCCGGAAAAACAGCATTCCAGGTATTAGAAGAATATCCTGA
TTCAGGTGAAAATATTGTTGATGCGCTGGCAGTGTTCCTGCGCCGGTTGCATTCGATTCCTGTTTGTAAT
TGTCCTTTTAACAGCGATCGCGTATTTCGTCTCGCTCAGGCGCAATCACGAATGAATAACGGTTTGGTTG
ATGCGAGTGATTTTGATGACGAGCGTAATGGCTGGCCTGTTGAACAAGTCTGGAAAGAAATGCATAAACT
TTTGCCATTCTCACCGGATTCAGTCGTCACTCATGGTGATTTCTCACTTGATAACCTTATTTTTGACGAG
GGGAAATTAATAGGTTGTATTGATGTTGGACGAGTCGGAATCGCAGACCGATACCAGGATCTTGCCATCC
TATGGAACTGCCTCGGTGAGTTTTCTCCTTCATTACAGAAACGGCTTTTTCAAAAATATGGTATTGATAA
TCCTGATATGAATAAATTGCAGTTTCATTTGATGCTCGATGAGTTTTTCTAATCAGAATTGGTTAATTGG
TTGTAACACTGGCAGAGCATTACGCTGACTTGACGGGACGGCGCAAGCTCATGACCAAAATCCCTTAACG
TGAGTTACGCGTCGTTCCACTGAGCGTCAGACCCCGTAGAAAAGATCAAAGGATCTTCTTGAGATCCTTT
TTTTCTGCGCGTAATCTGCTGCTTGCAAACAAAAAAACCACCGCTACCAGCGGTGGTTTGTTTGCCGGAT
CAAGAGCTACCAACTCTTTTTCCGAAGGTAACTGGCTTCAGCAGAGCGCAGATACCAAATACTGTCCTTC
TAGTGTAGCCGTAGTTAGGCCACCACTTCAAGAACTCTGTAGCACCGCCTACATACCTCGCTCTGCTAAT
CCTGTTACCAGTGGCTGCTGCCAGTGGCGATAAGTCGTGTCTTACCGGGTTGGACTCAAGACGATAGTTA
CCGGATAAGGCGCAGCGGTCGGGCTGAACGGGGGGTTCGTGCACACAGCCCAGCTTGGAGCGAACGACCT
ACACCGAACTGAGATACCTACAGCGTGAGCATTGAGAAAGCGCCACGCTTCCCGAAGGGAGAAAGGCGGA
CAGGTATCCGGTAAGCGGCAGGGTCGGAACAGGAGAGCGCACGAGGGAGCTTCCAGGGGGAAACGCCTGG
TATCTTTATAGTCCTGTCGGGTTTCGCCACCTCTGACTTGAGCGTCGATTTTTGTGATGCTCGTCAGGGG
GGCGGAGCCTATGGAAAAACGCCAGCAACGCGGCCTTTTTACGGTTCCTGGCCTTTTGCTGGCCTTTTGC
TCACATGTT
Features (pLannotate 1.2.2; 12 found; start..end, strand, type, name):
    121..213     +  CDS            lacI (fragment): lac repressor; lacI; The lac repressor binds to the lac operator to inhibit transcription in E. coli. This inhibition can be relieved by adding lactose or isopropyl-β-D-thiogalactopyranoside (IPTG).
    268..295     -  terminator     rrnB T2 terminator: transcription terminator T2 from the E. coli rrnB gene
    427..470     +  terminator     rrnB T1 terminator: Escherichia coli rrnB; transcription terminator T1 from the E. coli rrnB gene
    517..553     -  CDS            lacZα (fragment): LacZα fragment of β-galactosidase; lacZ fragment
    624..747     -  protein_bind   attR2: mutant version of attR; recombination site for the Gateway® LR reaction LR Clonase™
    759..815     +  CDS            P2A: 2A peptide from porcine teschovirus-1 polyprotein Eukaryotic ribosomes fail to insert a peptide bond between the Gly and Pro residues, yielding separate polypeptides.
    816..2245    +  CDS            tdTomato (fragment): tandem dimeric (pseudo-monomeric) derivative of DsRed (Shaner et al., 2004) mammalian codon-optimized
   2248..2268    -  protein_bind   attB3: mutant version of attB; core recombination site for the Gateway® BP reaction BP Clonase™
   2259..2344    -  protein_bind   attL1 (fragment): mutant version of attL; recombination site for the Gateway® LR reaction LR Clonase™
   2381..2399    -  promoter       T7 promoter: promoter for bacteriophage T7 RNA polymerase
   2533..3342    +  CDS            KanR: aminoglycoside phosphotransferase; aph(3')-Ia; confers resistance to kanamycin in bacteria or G418 (Geneticin®) in eukaryotes
   3489..4077    +  rep_origin     ori: high-copy-number ColE1/pMB1/pBR322/pUC origin of replication
