[The description below was written by a language model from this plasmid's Addgene catalogue record and pLannotate feature annotations shown in this document.]
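Description:
p3E-2a-tdTomato is a 3' entry clone for multisite Gateway assembly, built in the Invitrogen pDONR-P2-P3 donor backbone by Gateway recombination. The 4.1 kb plasmid is propagated in E. coli from a high-copy ColE1/pUC-type origin and selected with kanamycin through an aminoglycoside phosphotransferase gene. Other backbone elements in the annotation are typical of pDONR vectors: the rrnB T1 and T2 terminators upstream of the cassette, which insulate the insert from read-through transcription, short lacI and lacZα remnants, and a T7 promoter flanking the far side of the insert.

The payload is a P2A peptide coding sequence from porcine teschovirus-1 joined directly to the tandem-dimer red fluorescent protein tdTomato. It carries no promoter or polyadenylation signal of its own in the annotated features, as expected for an entry module. The cassette is bracketed by Gateway sites, annotated by the automated tool as attR2 on the 5' side and as attB3 plus an attL fragment on the 3' side. This fits the attR2/attL3 arrangement expected of a 3' entry clone, with the "attL1" label probably reflecting sequence similarity among attL variants. In an LR reaction the module is placed downstream of a middle-entry coding sequence. If that sequence lacks a stop codon and is in frame, ribosomal skipping at the 2A yields the protein of interest and tdTomato as separate polypeptides from one transcript, so red fluorescence reports expression without a fusion.

The tdTomato carries a G172S substitution, which the depositor states does not affect function or fluorescence. The record does not specify a destination vector or host organism, although the associated publication concerns lymphatic vessel development.
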