Addgene plasmid #67707: p3E-2a-tdTomato
Purpose: 3' entry 2A-tdTomato
Depositing lab: Nathan Lawson. Depositing organization: University of Massachusetts, Worcester. Publication: Vegfc acts through ERK to induce sprouting and differentiation of trunk lymphatic progenitors. Shin M, Male I, Beane TJ, Villefranc JA, Kok FO, Zhu LJ, Lawson ND. Development. 2016 Oct 15;143(20):3785-3795. Epub 2016 Sep 12. 10.1242/dev.137901 PubMed 27621059.
Backbone
  Vector backbone: pDONR-P2-P3
  Backbone manufacturer: Invitrogen
Growth in bacteria
  Bacterial resistance: Kanamycin, 50 μg/mL
  Growth temperature: 37°C
  Growth strain: Top10
  Copy number: High Copy
Gene/Insert
  Gene/Insert name: 2A-tdTomato
  Mutation: G172S (please see depositor's comments below)
  Cloning method: Gateway Cloning
  Sequencing primers: 5′ M13F; 3′ M13R
Terms and licenses: Academic/Nonprofit Terms; Industry Terms: Not Available to Industry
Depositor comments: Mutation G172S in tdTomato does not affect protein function or fluorescence
How to cite: p3E-2a-tdTomato was a gift from Nathan Lawson (Addgene plasmid # 67707 ; http://n2t.net/addgene:67707 ; RRID:Addgene_67707)
