>Addgene plasmid #67707 | p3E-2a-tdTomato | addgene partial sequence | sequence record 121151 | M13pUC-Fwd 5'-CCCAGTCACGACGTTGTAAAACG-3'
GCTCGGGCCCTGCAGCTCTAGAGCTCGAATTCTACAGGTCACTAATACCATCTAAGTAGTTGGTTCATAG
TGACTGCATATGTTGTGTTTTACAGTATTATGTAGTCTGTTTTTTATGCAAAATCTAATTTAATATATTG
ATATTTATATCATTTTACGTTTCTCGTTCAACTTTCTTGTACAAAGTGGACGGATCCGGAGCCACGAACT
TCTCTCTGTTAAAGCAAGCAGGAGACGTGGAAGAAAACCCCGGTCCTATGGTGAGCAAGGGCGAGGAGGT
CATCAAAGAGTTCATGCGCTTCAAGGTGCGCATGGAGGGCTCCATGAACGGCCACGAGTTCGAGATCGAG
GGCGAGGGCGAGGGCCGCCCCTACGAGGGCACCCAGACCGCCAAGCTGAAGGTGACCAAGGGCGGCCCCC
TGCCCTTCGCCTGGGACATCCTGTCCCCCCAGTTCATGTACGGCTCCAAGGCGTACGTGAAGCACCCCGC
CGACATCCCCGATTACAAGAAGCTGTCCTTCCCCGAGGGCTTCAAGTGGGAGCGCGTGATGAACTTCGAG
GACGGCGGTCTGGTGACCGTGACCCAGGACTCCTCCCTGCAGGACGGCACGCTGATCTACAAGGTGAAGA
TGCGCGGCACCAACTTCCCCCCCGACGGCCCCGTAATGCAGAAGAAGACCATGGGCTGGGAGGCCTCCAC
CGAGCGCCTGTACCCCCGCGACGGCGTGCTGAAGGGCGAGATCCACCAGGCCCTGAAGCTGAAGGACGGC
AGCCACTACCTGGTGGAGTTCAAGACCATCTACATGGCCAAGAAGCCCGTGCAACTGCCCGGCTACTACT
ACGTGGACACCAAGCTGGACATCACCTCCCACAACGAGGACTACACCATCGTGGAACAGTACGAGCGCTC
CG
