>Addgene plasmid #67707 | p3E-2a-tdTomato | addgene partial sequence | sequence record 121152 | M13-Rev 5'-CAGGAAACAGCTATGACC-3'
GGGGATATCGCGGCCGCGTTAACGCTACCATGGAGCTCCAAATAATGATTTTATTTTGACTGATAGTGAC
CTGTTCGTTGCAACAAATTGATAAGCAATGCTTTTTTATAATGCCAACTTTGTATAATAAAGTTGGTTAC
TTGTACAGCTCGTCCATGCCGTACAGGAACAGGTGGTGGCGGCCCTCGGAGCGCTCGTACTGTTCCACGA
TGGTGTAGTCCTCGTTGTGGGAGGTGATGTCCAGCTTGGTGTCCACGTAGTAGTAGCCGGGCAGTTGCAC
GGGCTTCTTGGCCATGTAGATGGTCTTGAACTCCACCAGGTAGTGGCCGCCGTCCTTCAGCTTCAGGGCC
TGGTGGATCTCGCCCTTCAGCACGCCGTCGCGGGGGTACAGGCGCTCGGTGGAGGCCTCCCAGCCCATGG
TCTTCTTCTGCATTACGGGGCCGTCGGGGGGGAAGTTGGTGCCGCGCATCTTCACCTTGTAGATCAGCGT
GCCGTCCTGCAGGGAGGAGTCCTGGGTCACGGTCACCAGACCGCCGTCCTCGAAGTTCATCACGCGCTCC
CACTTGAAGCCCTCGGGGAAGGACAGCTTCTTGTAATCGGGGATGTCGGCGGGGTGCTTCACGTACGCCT
TGGAGCCGTACATGAACTGGGGGGACAGGATGTCCCAGGCGAAGGGCAGGGGGCCGCCCTTGGTCACCTT
CAGCTTGGCGGTCTGGGTGCCCTCGTAGGGGCGGCCCTCGCCCTCGCCCTCGATCTCGAACTCGTGGCCG
TTCATGGAGCCCTCCATGCGCACCTTGAAGCGCATGAACTCTTTGATGACGGCCATGTTGTTGTCCTCGG
AGGAGGCGGTGCCGGAGCTGCCGCTGCCGGTGCTGCCGGTGCCATGCCCCAGGAACAGGTGGTGGCGGCC
CTCGGAGCGCTCGTACTGTTCCACGATGGTGTAGTCCTCGTTGTGGGAGGTGATGTCCAGCTTGGTGTCC
ACGTAGTAGTAGCCGGGCAGTTGCACGGGCTTCTTGGCCATGTA
